Addgene plasmid #99718: pRK5 HA-RagC
Purpose: Mammalian expression of HA-RagC
Depositing lab: David Sabatini & Kuang Shen. Depositing organization: Whitehead Institute for Biomedical Research. Publication: Intersubunit Crosstalk in the Rag GTPase Heterodimer Enables mTORC1 to Respond Rapidly to Amino Acid Availability. Shen K, Choe A, Sabatini DM. Mol Cell. 2017 Oct 17. pii: S1097-2765(17)30704-9. doi: 10.1016/j.molcel.2017.09.026. PubMed 29056322.
Backbone
  Vector backbone: pRK5
Growth in bacteria
  Bacterial resistance: Ampicillin, 100 μg/mL
  Growth temperature: 37°C
  Growth strain: DH5alpha
  Copy number: High Copy
Gene/Insert
  Gene/Insert name: RagC
  Entrez Gene: RRAGC (a.k.a. GTR2, RAGC, TIB929)
  Promoter: CMV
  Tag / fusion protein: HA (N terminal on backbone)
  Cloning method: Restriction Enzyme; 5′ cloning site SalI (unknown if destroyed); 3′ cloning site NotI (unknown if destroyed)
  Sequencing primers: 5′ ATT TAG GTG ACA CTA TAG
Terms and licenses: Academic/Nonprofit Terms; Industry Terms: Not Available to Industry
How to cite: pRK5 HA-RagC was a gift from David Sabatini & Kuang Shen (Addgene plasmid # 99718 ; http://n2t.net/addgene:99718 ; RRID:Addgene_99718)
