[The description below was written by a language model from this plasmid's Addgene catalogue record and pLannotate feature annotations shown in this document.]
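Description:
pRK5 HA-RagC is a mammalian expression plasmid of about 6 kb, built on the pRK5 backbone, that produces human RagC (gene RRAGC) with an N-terminal HA epitope tag supplied by the backbone. It is propagated in E. coli as a high-copy plasmid through a ColE1/pUC-type origin and selected with ampicillin via the β-lactamase (AmpR) gene. An M13 phage origin is also present, along with vestigial backbone fragments (lacZα, lacI, rop and bom pieces, and a lac promoter/operator region) that have no evident role in the expression cassette.

Expression is driven by the human cytomegalovirus immediate-early enhancer and promoter, followed by a fragment of CMV intron A and an SP6 promoter, which could serve for in vitro transcription and is the usual sequencing priming site upstream of the insert. The RRAGC open reading frame, cloned between SalI and NotI sites, is followed by an SV40 polyadenylation signal. The automated annotation does not call the HA tag as a separate feature, though there is unannotated space just upstream of the coding sequence where it would lie. It also flags a short match to an IgH signal sequence, which is only a fragment. An SV40 enhancer/early promoter region lies downstream of the cassette, but no mammalian selection marker is annotated, so the plasmid is best suited to transient transfection.

RagC is a guanine nucleotide-binding protein that heterodimerizes with RagA or RagB and helps recruit mTORC1 to lysosomes in response to amino acids. The construct allows HA-based detection or immunoprecipitation of RagC in studies of Rag heterodimer function and amino acid signalling to mTORC1.
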