Features (pLannotate 1.2.2; 20 found; start..end, strand, type, name):
      1..380     +  enhancer       CMV enhancer: human cytomegalovirus immediate early enhancer
    381..584     +  promoter       CMV promoter: human cytomegalovirus (CMV) immediate early promoter
    720..763     +  intron         CMV intron (fragment): modified intron A from human cytomegalovirus
    815..833     +  promoter       SP6 promoter: promoter for bacteriophage SP6 RNA polymerase
    837..874     +  CDS            IgH signal sequence (fragment): signal sequence from the mouse immunoglobulin heavy chain variable region
   1019..2215    +  CDS            RRAGC: RRAGC_HUMAN - Experimental evidence at protein level: Swiss-Prot protein existence level 1. Guanine nucleotide-binding protein that plays a crucial role in the cellular response to amino acid availability through regulation of the mTORC1 signaling cascade (PubMed:20381137, PubMed:27234373, PubMed:24095279). Forms heterodimeric Rag complexes with RRAGA or RRAGB and cycles between an inactive GTP-bound and an active GDP-bound form (PubMed:24095279). In its active form participates in the relocalization of mTORC1 to the lysosomes and its subsequent activation by the GTPase RHEB (PubMed:20381137,
   2265..2399    +  polyA_signal   SV40 poly(A) signal: SV40 polyadenylation signal
   2468..2825    +  promoter       SV40 promoter: SV40 enhancer and early promoter
   2844..2998    +  CDS            lacZα (fragment): LacZα fragment of β-galactosidase; lacZ fragment
   3004..3055    -  misc_feature   bom (fragment): basis of mobility region from pBR322
   3074..3454    +  rep_origin     M13 ori (sequence partly withheld): M13 bacteriophage origin of replication; arrow indicates direction of (+) strand synthesis
   3530..3579    -  misc_feature   bom (fragment): basis of mobility region from pBR322
   3681..3716    -  CDS            rop (fragment): Rop protein, which maintains plasmids at low copy number; rop
   3811..3915    +  promoter       AmpR promoter: bla
   3916..4776    +  CDS            AmpR: β-lactamase; bla; confers resistance to ampicillin, carbenicillin, and related antibiotics
   4947..5535    +  rep_origin     ori: high-copy-number ColE1/pMB1/pBR322/pUC origin of replication
   5718..5810    +  CDS            lacI (fragment): lac repressor; lacI; The lac repressor binds to the lac operator to inhibit transcription in E. coli. This inhibition can be relieved by adding lactose or isopropyl-β-D-thiogalactopyranoside (IPTG).
   5823..5844    +  protein_bind   CAP binding site: CAP binding activates transcription in the presence of cAMP. E. coli catabolite activator protein
   5859..5889    +  promoter       lac promoter: promoter for the E. coli lac operon
   5897..5913    +  protein_bind   lac operator: The lac repressor binds to the lac operator to inhibit transcription in E. coli. This inhibition can be relieved by adding lactose or isopropyl-β-D-thiogalactopyranoside (IPTG). lac repressor encoded by lacI
>Addgene plasmid #99718 | pRK5 HA-RagC | addgene full sequence | sequence record 194373 | Addgene NGS Result
GACATTGATTATTGACTAGTTATTAATAGTAATCAATTACGGGGTCATTAGTTCATAGCCCATATATGGA
GTTCCGCGTTACATAACTTACGGTAAATGGCCCGCCTGGCTGACCGCCCAACGACCCCCGCCCATTGACG
TCAATAATGACGTATGTTCCCATAGTAACGCCAATAGGGACTTTCCATTGACGTCAATGGGTGGAGTATT
TACGGTAAACTGCCCACTTGGCAGTACATCAAGTGTATCATATGCCAAGTACGCCCCCTATTGACGTCAA
TGACGGTAAATGGCCCGCCTGGCATTATGCCCAGTACATGACCTTATGGGACTTTCCTACTTGGCAGTAC
ATCTACGTATTAGTCATCGCTATTACCATGGTGATGCGGTTTTGGCAGTACATCAATGGGCGTGGATAGC
GGTTTGACTCACGGGGATTTCCAAGTCTCCACCCCATTGACGTCAATGGGAGTTTGTTTTGGCACCAAAA
TCAACGGGACTTTCCAAAATGTCGTAACAACTCCGCCCCATTGACGCAAATGGGCGGTAGGCGTGTACGG
TGGGAGGTCTATATAAGCAGAGCTCGTTTAGTGAACCGTCAGATCGCCTGGAGACGCCATCCACGCTGTT
TTGACCTCCATAGAAGACACCGGGACCGATCCAGCCTCCGCGGCCGGGAACGGTGCATTGGAACGCGGAT
TCCCCGTGCCAAGAGTGACGTAAGTACCGCCTATAGAGTCTATAGGCCCACCCCCTTGGCTTCGTTAGAA
CGCGGCTACAATTAATACATAACCTTATGTATCATACACATACGATTTAGGTGACACTATAGAATAACAT
CCACTTTGCCTTTCTCTCCACAGGTGTCCACTCCCAGGTCCAACTGCACCTCGGTTCTATCGATTGAATT
CCCGAACCGACAGTCGGTCTCTTCACCAAGGCCATTCGCGCCACCATGGGCTACCCCTATGATGTGCCTG
ACTACGCAGATCTCAATGGTGGTGGTGGTGGGTCGACGATGTCCCTGCAGTACGGGGCGGAGGAGACGCC
CCTCGCCGGCAGTTACGGCGCGGCCGATTCGTTTCCAAAGGACTTCGGCTACGGCGTGGAGGAGGAGGAA
GAGGAGGCGGCGGCGGCGGGCGGAGGGGTTGGGGCAGGGGCAGGCGGTGGCTGTGGTCCGGGGGGCGCTG
ACAGCTCCAAGCCGAGGATTCTGCTCATGGGACTCCGGCGCAGCGGCAAGTCCTCCATCCAGAAGGTGGT
GTTTCATAAGATGTCACCCAACGAGACCCTCTTTTTGGAAAGTACCAACAAGATTTATAAGGATGACATT
TCCAATAGCTCCTTTGTGAATTTCCAGATATGGGATTTTCCTGGGCAAATGGACTTTTTTGACCCAACCT
TTGACTATGAGATGATCTTCAGGGGAACAGGAGCATTGATATACGTCATTGACGCACAGGATGACTACAT
GGAGGCTTTAACAAGACTTCACATTACTGTTTCTAAAGCCTACAAAGTTAACCCAGACATGAATTTTGAG
GTTTTTATTCACAAAGTTGATGGTCTGTCTGATGATCACAAAATAGAAACACAGAGGGACATTCATCAAA
GGGCCAATGATGACCTTGCAGATGCTGGGCTAGAAAAACTCCATCTTAGCTTTTATCTGACTAGTATCTA
TGACCATTCAATATTTGAAGCCTTTAGTAAGGTGGTGCAGAAACTCATTCCACAACTGCCGACCTTGGAA
AACCTATTAAATATCTTTATATCAAATTCAGGTATTGAAAAAGCTTTTCTCTTTGATGTTGTCAGCAAAA
TCTACATTGCAACAGACAGTTCCCCTGTGGATATGCAATCTTATGAACTTTGCTGTGACATGATCGATGT
TGTAATTGATGTGTCTTGTATATATGGGTTAAAGGAAGATGGAAGTGGAAGTGCTTATGACAAAGAATCT
ATGGCAATTATCAAGCTGAATAATACAACTGTCCTTTATTTAAAGGAGGTGACTAAATTTTTGGCACTGG
TCTGCATTCTAAGGGAAGAAAGCTTTGAAAGAAAAGGTTTAATAGACTACAACTTCCACTGTTTCCGAAA
AGCTATTCATGAGGTTTTTGAGGTGGGTGTGACTTCTCACAGGAGCTGTGGTCACCAGACTAGTGCCTCC
AGTCTGAAAGCGCTGACACACAATGGCACGCCACGAAACGCCATCTAGGCGGCCGCTAAGTAAGTAAGGA
TCCCCAGCTTGGCCGCCATGGCCCAACTTGTTTATTGCAGCTTATAATGGTTACAAATAAAGCAATAGCA
TCACAAATTTCACAAATAAAGCATTTTTTTCACTGCATTCTAGTTGTGGTTTGTCCAAACTCATCAATGT
ATCTTATCATGTCTGGATCGGGAATTAATTCGGCGCAGCACCATGGCCTGAAATAACCTCTGAAAGAGGA
ACTTGGTTAGGTACCTTCTGAGGCGGAAAGAACCAGCTGTGGAATGTGTGTCAGTTAGGGTGTGGAAAGT
CCCCAGGCTCCCCAGCAGGCAGAAGTATGCAAAGCATGCATCTCAATTAGTCAGCAACCAGGTGTGGAAA
GTCCCCAGGCTCCCCAGCAGGCAGAAGTATGCAAAGCATGCATCTCAATTAGTCAGCAACCATAGTCCCG
CCCCTAACTCCGCCCATCCCGCCCCTAACTCCGCCCAGTTCCGCCCATTCTCCGCCCCATGGCTGACTAA
TTTTTTTTATTTATGCAGAGGCCGAGGCCGCCTCGGCCTCTGAGCTATTCCAGAAGTAGTGAGGAGGCTT
TTTTGGAGGCCTAGGCTTTTGCAAAAAGCTGTTAACAGCTTGGCACTGGCCGTCGTTTTACAACGTCGTG
ACTGGGAAAACCCTGGCGTTACCCAACTTAATCGCCTTGCAGCACATCCCCCTTTCGCCAGCTGGCGTAA
TAGCGAAGAGGCCCGCACCGATCGCCCTTCCCAACAGTTGCGCAGCCTGAATGGCGAATGGCGCCTGATG
CGGTATTTTCTCCTTACGCATCTGTGCGGTATTTCACACCGCATA
[142 nt withheld, positions 3056-3197]
C
[141 nt withheld, positions 3199-3339]
CCTTTGACGTTGGAGTCCACGTTCTTT
[37 nt withheld, positions 3367-3403]
ACCCTATCTCGGGCTATTCTTTTGATTTATAAGGGATTTTGCCGATTTCGGCCTATTGGTTAAAAAATGA
GCTGATTTAACAAAAATTTAACGCGAATTTTAACAAAATATTAACGTTTACAATTTTATGGTGCACTCTC
AGTACAATCTGCTCTGATGCCGCATAGTTAAGCCAGCCCCGACACCCGCCAACACCCGCTGACGCGCCCT
GACGGGCTTGTCTGCTCCCGGCATCCGCTTACAGACAAGCTGTGACCGTCTCCGGGAGCTGCATGTGTCA
GAGGTTTTCACCGTCATCACCGAAACGCGCGAGACGAAAGGGCCTCGTGATACGCCTATTTTTATAGGTT
AATGTCATGATAATAATGGTTTCTTAGACGTCAGGTGGCACTTTTCGGGGAAATGTGCGCGGAACCCCTA
TTTGTTTATTTTTCTAAATACATTCAAATATGTATCCGCTCATGAGACAATAACCCTGATAAATGCTTCA
ATAATATTGAAAAAGGAAGAGTATGAGTATTCAACATTTCCGTGTCGCCCTTATTCCCTTTTTTGCGGCA
TTTTGCCTTCCTGTTTTTGCTCACCCAGAAACGCTGGTGAAAGTAAAAGATGCTGAAGATCAGTTGGGTG
CACGAGTGGGTTACATCGAACTGGATCTCAACAGCGGTAAGATCCTTGAGAGTTTTCGCCCCGAAGAACG
TTTTCCAATGATGAGCACTTTTAAAGTTCTGCTATGTGGCGCGGTATTATCCCGTATTGACGCCGGGCAA
GAGCAACTCGGTCGCCGCATACACTATTCTCAGAATGACTTGGTTGAGTACTCACCAGTCACAGAAAAGC
ATCTTACGGATGGCATGACAGTAAGAGAATTATGCAGTGCTGCCATAACCATGAGTGATAACACTGCGGC
CAACTTACTTCTGACAACGATCGGAGGACCGAAGGAGCTAACCGCTTTTTTGCACAACATGGGGGATCAT
GTAACTCGCCTTGATCGTTGGGAACCGGAGCTGAATGAAGCCATACCAAACGACGAGCGTGACACCACGA
TGCCTGTAGCAATGGCAACAACGTTGCGCAAACTATTAACTGGCGAACTACTTACTCTAGCTTCCCGGCA
ACAATTAATAGACTGGATGGAGGCGGATAAAGTTGCAGGACCACTTCTGCGCTCGGCCCTTCCGGCTGGC
TGGTTTATTGCTGATAAATCTGGAGCCGGTGAGCGTGGGTCTCGCGGTATCATTGCAGCACTGGGGCCAG
ATGGTAAGCCCTCCCGTATCGTAGTTATCTACACGACGGGGAGTCAGGCAACTATGGATGAACGAAATAG
ACAGATCGCTGAGATAGGTGCCTCACTGATTAAGCATTGGTAACTGTCAGACCAAGTTTACTCATATATA
CTTTAGATTGATTTAAAACTTCATTTTTAATTTAAAAGGATCTAGGTGAAGATCCTTTTTGATAATCTCA
TGACCAAAATCCCTTAACGTGAGTTTTCGTTCCACTGAGCGTCAGACCCCGTAGAAAAGATCAAAGGATC
TTCTTGAGATCCTTTTTTTCTGCGCGTAATCTGCTGCTTGCAAACAAAAAAACCACCGCTACCAGCGGTG
GTTTGTTTGCCGGATCAAGAGCTACCAACTCTTTTTCCGAAGGTAACTGGCTTCAGCAGAGCGCAGATAC
CAAATACTGTTCTTCTAGTGTAGCCGTAGTTAGGCCACCACTTCAAGAACTCTGTAGCACCGCCTACATA
CCTCGCTCTGCTAATCCTGTTACCAGTGGCTGCTGCCAGTGGCGATAAGTCGTGTCTTACCGGGTTGGAC
TCAAGACGATAGTTACCGGATAAGGCGCAGCGGTCGGGCTGAACGGGGGGTTCGTGCACACAGCCCAGCT
TGGAGCGAACGACCTACACCGAACTGAGATACCTACAGCGTGAGCTATGAGAAAGCGCCACGCTTCCCGA
AGGGAGAAAGGCGGACAGGTATCCGGTAAGCGGCAGGGTCGGAACAGGAGAGCGCACGAGGGAGCTTCCA
GGGGGAAACGCCTGGTATCTTTATAGTCCTGTCGGGTTTCGCCACCTCTGACTTGAGCGTCGATTTTTGT
GATGCTCGTCAGGGGGGCGGAGCCTATGGAAAAACGCCAGCAACGCGGCCTTTTTACGGTTCCTGGCCTT
TTGCTGGCCTTTTGCTCACATGTTCTTTCCTGCGTTATCCCCTGATTCTGTGGATAACCGTATTACCGCC
TTTGAGTGAGCTGATACCGCTCGCCGCAGCCGAACGACCGAGCGCAGCGAGTCAGTGAGCGAGGAAGCGG
AAGAGCGCCCAATACGCAAACCGCCTCTCCCCGCGCGTTGGCCGATTCATTAATGCAGCTGGCACGACAG
GTTTCCCGACTGGAAAGCGGGCAGTGAGCGCAACGCAATTAATGTGAGTTAGCTCACTCATTAGGCACCC
CAGGCTTTACACTTTATGCTTCCGGCTCGTATGTTGTGTGGAATTGTGAGCGGATAACAATTTCACACAG
GAAACAGCTATGACATGATTACGAATTAATTCGAGCTCGCCC
